Addgene plasmid #127772: pTK-EdnrbE2-mCherry
Purpose: Enhancer reporter construct containing the chicken EdnrB enhancer E2 driving mCherry activity
Depositing lab: Tatjana Sauka-Spengler. Depositing organization: University of Oxford. Publication: Early chromatin shaping predetermines multipotent vagal neural crest into neural, neuronal and mesenchymal lineages. Ling ITC, Sauka-Spengler T. Nat Cell Biol. 2019 Dec;21(12):1504-1517. doi: 10.1038/s41556-019-0428-9. Epub 2019 Dec 2. PubMed 31792380.
Backbone
  Vector backbone: pTK
  Vector type: Enhancer reporter construct
Growth in bacteria
  Bacterial resistance: Ampicillin, 100 μg/mL
  Growth temperature: 37°C
  Growth strain: DH5alpha
  Copy number: High Copy
Gene/Insert
  Gene/Insert name: ednrbE2
  Species: G. gallus (chicken)
  Cloning method: Restriction Enzyme; 5′ cloning site BsmB1 (destroyed during cloning); 3′ cloning site BsmB1 (destroyed during cloning)
  Sequencing primers: 5′ -; 3′ -
Terms and licenses: Academic/Nonprofit Terms; Industry Terms: Not Available to Industry
How to cite: pTK-EdnrbE2-mCherry was a gift from Tatjana Sauka-Spengler (Addgene plasmid # 127772 ; http://n2t.net/addgene:127772 ; RRID:Addgene_127772)
