[The description below was written by a language model from this plasmid's Addgene catalogue record and pLannotate feature annotations shown in this document.]
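Description:
pTK-EdnrbE2-mCherry is an enhancer reporter plasmid built on the pTK backbone, in which a candidate cis-regulatory element from the chicken (G. gallus) Ednrb locus, enhancer E2, is placed upstream of a minimal herpes simplex virus thymidine kinase (HSV TK) promoter that drives mCherry. The enhancer was inserted by restriction cloning through BsmBI sites that were destroyed in the process. It is not annotated as a feature, but both sequence records show an unannotated stretch of several hundred bases between the upstream insulating elements and the TK promoter, which is the likely position of the insert. Because the TK promoter alone gives only weak basal expression, red fluorescence is expected to report the spatial and temporal activity of the enhancer.

Upstream of this region sit a synthetic poly(A) signal and the RNA polymerase II pause site from the human α2-globin gene, which together block read-through transcription from the backbone and reduce background. Downstream of the promoter, a chimeric β-globin/immunoglobulin intron precedes the mCherry coding sequence to improve transcript processing, and an SV40 poly(A) signal follows it, annotated on the reverse strand. Propagation in E. coli relies on a high-copy ColE1/pUC-type origin and ampicillin resistance (bla with its own promoter). An f1 origin is also present, and the short large T antigen, TcR and lacZα fragments are non-functional backbone remnants.

The two sequence records, one depositor-supplied (4,873 nt) and one from repository sequencing (5,007 nt), differ in length but share the same features in the same order. The associated study concerns chromatin and lineage decisions in vagal neural crest, consistent with use of the plasmid to test enhancer activity in that context, although the record does not state the delivery method.
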