Features (pLannotate 1.2.2; 13 found; start..end, strand, type, name):
      1..49      +  polyA_signal   poly(A) signal: synthetic polyadenylation signal
     63..154     +  misc_feature   pause site: RNA polymerase II transcriptional pause signal from the human α2 globin gene
    821..966     +  promoter       HSV TK promoter: herpes simplex virus thymidine kinase promoter
   1044..1176    +  intron         chimeric intron: chimera between introns from human β-globin and immunoglobulin heavy chain genes
   1236..1943    +  CDS            mCherry: mCherry is a basic (constitutively fluorescent) red fluorescent protein published in 2004, derived from Discosoma sp.. It is reported to be a very rapidly-maturing monomer with low acid sensitivity.
   1997..2118    -  polyA_signal   SV40 poly(A) signal: SV40 polyadenylation signal
   2141..2209    -  CDS            large T antigen (fragment): large T antigen from SV40 (simian virus 40)
   2225..2357    +  CDS            TcR (fragment): tetracycline efflux protein; tet; confers resistance to tetracycline
   2537..3125    -  rep_origin     ori: high-copy-number ColE1/pMB1/pBR322/pUC origin of replication
   3296..4156    -  CDS            AmpR: β-lactamase; bla; confers resistance to ampicillin, carbenicillin, and related antibiotics
   4157..4261    -  promoter       AmpR promoter: bla
   4288..4716    +  rep_origin     f1 ori (sequence partly withheld): f1 bacteriophage origin of replication; arrow indicates direction of (+) strand synthesis
   4748..4815    -  CDS            lacZα (fragment): LacZα fragment of β-galactosidase; lacZ fragment
>Addgene plasmid #127772 | pTK-EdnrbE2-mCherry | depositor full sequence | sequence record 244931 | pTK-EdnrbE2-mCherry sequence 4873 bps
AATAAAATATCTTTATTTTCATTACATCTGTGTGTTGGTTTTTTGTGTGAATCGATAGTACTAACATACG
CTCTCCATCAAAACAAAACGAAACAAAACAAACTAGCAAAATAGGCTGTCCCCAGTGCAAGTGCAGGTGC
CAGAACATTTCTCTATCGATAGGTACCGAGCTCGAGTTGTTGCTTGTAGGACCGCTCAAGTGCTTGCAGC
TCACAATTACCCTGCTGGCAGTTGTAACCGCCGCACTAGGACTAAGTCGCTTGTGTCTTGTCATTACAAT
GCTTCCTTTTGTCCGATGGCTGCAAATGCTTGACAGTCATTAGAAAGTCATCCAAGGAAATACTTCCTTT
CCATGTACAAGATGCTTGTAGTGGATTTTTAACACTGAACTTTCTCAGTAACTCAGATAGCATTAGCAAA
AGAATAGTTTCTTACAGCCTGCCTCTGCCCTTAAGGTTCTTTTATAAAGAGAACAGAAGCTCTTTGTTGT
TACTCCTTCACACGTTATTAACAGAGGTTTAACAGAAAGAAGAGGGGCTTGTTATAGTCCGCTGCAATTT
GTCTTTTTCAGTTCATTCGGATCTCCATCATGTCCAACCAGAAGACGGATTAACCCAGATCCAGGGTGGC
TGCTTCCATACTAAACAGAAAATGAATTTTAAAAAGTCAGACAGTGTAATCTCTCTCTGCCAAGAACCGG
CTAGCCCGGGCTCGAGATCTGCGATCTAAGTAAGCTTGCTGCTTCATCCCCGTGGCCCGTTGCTCGCGTT
TGCTGGCGGTGTCCCCGGAAGAAATATATTTGCATGTCTTTAGTTCTATGATGACACAAACCCCGCCCAG
CGTCTTGTCATTGGCGAATTCGAACACGCAGATGCAGTCGGGGCGGCGCGGTCCCAGGTCCACTTCGCAT
ATTAAGGTGACGCGTGTGGCCTCGAACACCGAGCGACCCTGCAGCGACCCGCTTAACAGCGTCAACAGCG
TGCCGCAGATCCCAAGCTTGCGGCCGCTTAAGCTGCAGAAGTTGGTCGTGAGGCACTGGGCAGGTAAGTA
TCAAGGTTACAAGACAGGTTTAAGGAGACCAATAGAAACTGGGCTTGTCGAGACAGAGAAGACTCTTGCG
TTTCTGATAGGCACCTATTGGTCTTACTGACATCCACTTTGCCTTTCTCTCCACAGGTGTCCACTCCCAG
GTTCAATACAGCTCTTAAGCGGCCGCAAGCTAGCTTGCCGCCACCATGGTGAGCAAGGGCGAGGAGGATA
ACATGGCCATCATCAAGGAGTTCATGCGCTTCAAGGTGCACATGGAGGGCTCCGTGAACGGCCACGAGTT
CGAGATCGAGGGCGAGGGCGAGGGCCGCCCCTACGAGGGCACCCAGACCGCCAAGCTGAAGGTGACCAAG
GGTGGCCCCCTGCCCTTCGCCTGGGACATCCTGTCCCCTCAGTTCATGTACGGCTCCAAGGCCTACGTGA
AGCACCCCGCCGACATCCCCGACTACTTGAAGCTGTCCTTCCCCGAGGGCTTCAAGTGGGAGCGCGTGAT
GAACTTCGAGGACGGCGGCGTGGTGACCGTGACCCAGGACTCCTCCCTGCAGGACGGCGAGTTCATCTAC
AAGGTGAAGCTGCGCGGCACCAACTTCCCCTCCGACGGCCCCGTAATGCAGAAGAAGACCATGGGCTGGG
AGGCCTCCTCCGAGCGGATGTACCCCGAGGACGGCGCCCTGAAGGGCGAGATCAAGCAGAGGCTGAAGCT
GAAGGACGGCGGCCACTACGACGCTGAGGTCAAGACCACCTACAAGGCCAAGAAGCCCGTGCAGCTGCCC
GGCGCCTACAACGTCAACATCAAGTTGGACATCACCTCCCACAACGAGGACTACACCATCGTGGAACAGT
ACGAACGCGCCGAGGGCCGCCACTCCACCGGCGGCATGGACGAGCTGTACAAGTAAGCGGCCGCGACTCT
AGAGTCGGGGCGGCCGGCCGCTTCGAGCAGACATGATAAGATACATTGATGAGTTTGGACAAACCACAAC
TAGAATGCAGTGAAAAAAATGCTTTATTTGTGAAATTTGTGATGCTATTGCTTTATTTGTAACCATTATA
AGCTGCAATAAACAAGTTAACAACAACAATTGCATTCATTTTATGTTTCAGGTTCAGGGGGAGGTGTGGG
AGGTTTTTTAAAGCAAGTAAAACCTCTACAAATGTGGTAAAATCGATAAGGATCCGTCGACCGATGCCCT
TGAGAGCCTTCAACCCAGTCAGCTCCTTCCGGTGGGCGCGGGGCATGACTATCGTCGCCGCACTTATGAC
TGTCTTCTTTATCATGCAACTCGTAGGACAGGTGCCGGCAGCGCTCTTCCGCTTCCTCGCTCACTGACTC
GCTGCGCTCGGTCGTTCGGCTGCGGCGAGCGGTATCAGCTCACTCAAAGGCGGTAATACGGTTATCCACA
GAATCAGGGGATAACGCAGGAAAGAACATGTGAGCAAAAGGCCAGCAAAAGGCCAGGAACCGTAAAAAGG
CCGCGTTGCTGGCGTTTTTCCATAGGCTCCGCCCCCCTGACGAGCATCACAAAAATCGACGCTCAAGTCA
GAGGTGGCGAAACCCGACAGGACTATAAAGATACCAGGCGTTTCCCCCTGGAAGCTCCCTCGTGCGCTCT
CCTGTTCCGACCCTGCCGCTTACCGGATACCTGTCCGCCTTTCTCCCTTCGGGAAGCGTGGCGCTTTCTC
AATGCTCACGCTGTAGGTATCTCAGTTCGGTGTAGGTCGTTCGCTCCAAGCTGGGCTGTGTGCACGAACC
CCCCGTTCAGCCCGACCGCTGCGCCTTATCCGGTAACTATCGTCTTGAGTCCAACCCGGTAAGACACGAC
TTATCGCCACTGGCAGCAGCCACTGGTAACAGGATTAGCAGAGCGAGGTATGTAGGCGGTGCTACAGAGT
TCTTGAAGTGGTGGCCTAACTACGGCTACACTAGAAGGACAGTATTTGGTATCTGCGCTCTGCTGAAGCC
AGTTACCTTCGGAAAAAGAGTTGGTAGCTCTTGATCCGGCAAACAAACCACCGCTGGTAGCGGTGGTTTT
TTTGTTTGCAAGCAGCAGATTACGCGCAGAAAAAAAGGATCTCAAGAAGATCCTTTGATCTTTTCTACGG
GGTCTGACGCTCAGTGGAACGAAAACTCACGTTAAGGGATTTTGGTCATGAGATTATCAAAAAGGATCTT
CACCTAGATCCTTTTAAATTAAAAATGAAGTTTTAAATCAATCTAAAGTATATATGAGTAAACTTGGTCT
GACAGTTACCAATGCTTAATCAGTGAGGCACCTATCTCAGCGATCTGTCTATTTCGTTCATCCATAGTTG
CCTGACTCCCCGTCGTGTAGATAACTACGATACGGGAGGGCTTACCATCTGGCCCCAGTGCTGCAATGAT
ACCGCGAGACCCACGCTCACCGGCTCCAGATTTATCAGCAATAAACCAGCCAGCCGGAAGGGCCGAGCGC
AGAAGTGGTCCTGCAACTTTATCCGCCTCCATCCAGTCTATTAATTGTTGCCGGGAAGCTAGAGTAAGTA
GTTCGCCAGTTAATAGTTTGCGCAACGTTGTTGCCATTGCTACAGGCATCGTGGTGTCACGCTCGTCGTT
TGGTATGGCTTCATTCAGCTCCGGTTCCCAACGATCAAGGCGAGTTACATGATCCCCCATGTTGTGCAAA
AAAGCGGTTAGCTCCTTCGGTCCTCCGATCGTTGTCAGAAGTAAGTTGGCCGCAGTGTTATCACTCATGG
TTATGGCAGCACTGCATAATTCTCTTACTGTCATGCCATCCGTAAGATGCTTTTCTGTGACTGGTGAGTA
CTCAACCAAGTCATTCTGAGAATAGTGTATGCGGCGACCGAGTTGCTCTTGCCCGGCGTCAATACGGGAT
AATACCGCGCCACATAGCAGAACTTTAAAAGTGCTCATCATTGGAAAACGTTCTTCGGGGCGAAAACTCT
CAAGGATCTTACCGCTGTTGAGATCCAGTTCGATGTAACCCACTCGTGCACCCAACTGATCTTCAGCATC
TTTTACTTTCACCAGCGTTTCTGGGTGAGCAAAAACAGGAAGGCAAAATGCCGCAAAAAAGGGAATAAGG
GCGACACGGAAATGTTGAATACTCATACTCTTCCTTTTTCAATATTATTGAAGCATTTATCAGGGTTATT
GTCTCATGAGCGGATACATATTTGAATGTATTTAGAAAAATAAACAAATAGGGGTTCCGCGCACATTTCC
CCGAAAAGTGCCACCTG
[124 nt withheld, positions 4288-4411]
C
[91 nt withheld, positions 4413-4503]
A
[49 nt withheld, positions 4505-4553]
CCTTTGACGTTGGAGTCCACGTTCTTT
[37 nt withheld, positions 4581-4617]
ACCCTATCTCGGTCTATTCTTTTGATTTATAAGGGATTTTGCCGATTTCGGCCTATTGGTTAAAAAATGA
GCTGATTTAACAAAAATTTAACGCGAATTTTAACAAAATATTAACGCTTACAATTTGCCATTCGCCATTC
AGGCTGCGCAACTGTTGGGAAGGGCGATCGGTGCGGGCCTCTTCGCTATTACGCCAGCCCAAGCTACCAT
GATAAGTAAGTAATATTAAGGTACGGGAGGTACTTGGAGCGGCCGC
