Features (pLannotate 1.2.2; 13 found; start..end, strand, type, name):
     39..87      +  polyA_signal   poly(A) signal: synthetic polyadenylation signal
    101..192     +  misc_feature   pause site: RNA polymerase II transcriptional pause signal from the human α2 globin gene
    869..1014    +  promoter       HSV TK promoter: herpes simplex virus thymidine kinase promoter
   1092..1224    +  intron         chimeric intron: chimera between introns from human β-globin and immunoglobulin heavy chain genes
   1284..1991    +  CDS            mCherry: mCherry is a basic (constitutively fluorescent) red fluorescent protein published in 2004, derived from Discosoma sp.. It is reported to be a very rapidly-maturing monomer with low acid sensitivity.
   2169..2290    -  polyA_signal   SV40 poly(A) signal: SV40 polyadenylation signal
   2313..2381    -  CDS            large T antigen (fragment): large T antigen from SV40 (simian virus 40)
   2397..2529    +  CDS            TcR (fragment): tetracycline efflux protein; tet; confers resistance to tetracycline
   2709..3297    -  rep_origin     ori: high-copy-number ColE1/pMB1/pBR322/pUC origin of replication
   3468..4328    -  CDS            AmpR: β-lactamase; bla; confers resistance to ampicillin, carbenicillin, and related antibiotics
   4329..4433    -  promoter       AmpR promoter: bla
   4460..4888    +  rep_origin     f1 ori (sequence partly withheld): f1 bacteriophage origin of replication; arrow indicates direction of (+) strand synthesis
   4920..4987    -  CDS            lacZα (fragment): LacZα fragment of β-galactosidase; lacZ fragment
>Addgene plasmid #127772 | pTK-EdnrbE2-mCherry | addgene full sequence | sequence record 249971 | Addgene NGS Result
AGTAATATTAAGGTACGGGAGGTACTTGGAGCGGCCGCAATAAAATATCTTTATTTTCATTACATCTGTG
TGTTGGTTTTTTGTGTGAATCGATAGTACTAACATACGCTCTCCATCAAAACAAAACGAAACAAAACAAA
CTAGCAAAATAGGCTGTCCCCAGTGCAAGTGCAGGTGCCAGAACATTTCTCTATCGATAGGTACCGAGCT
CGAGTTGTGCAGTTGCTTGTAGGACCGCTCAAGTGCTTGCAGCTCACAATTACCCTGCTGGCAGTTGTAA
CCGCCGCACTAGGACTAAGTCGCTTGTGTCTTGTCATTACAATGCTTCCTTTTGTCCGATGGCTGCAAAT
GCTTGACAGTCATTAGAAAGTCATCCAAGGAAATACTTCCTTTCCATGTACAAGATGCTTGTAGTGGATT
TTTAACACTGAGCTTTCTCAGTAACTCAGATAGCATTAGCAAAAGAATAGTTTCTTACAGCCTGCCTCTG
CCCTTAAGGTTCTTTTATAAAGAGAACAGAAGCTCTTTGTTGTTACTCCTTCACACGTTATTAACAGAGG
TTTAACAGAAAGAAGAGGGGCTTGTTATAGTCCGCTGCAATTTGTCTTTTTCAGTTCATTCGGATCTCCA
TCATGTCCAACCAGAAGACGGATTAACCCAGATCCAGGGTGGCTGCTTCCATACTAAACAGAAAATGAAT
TTTAAAAAGTCAGACAGTGTAATCTCTCTCTGCCAAGAACCACGGTGGCTAGCCCGGGCTCGAGATCTGC
GATCTAAGTAAGCTTGCTGCTTCATCCCCGTGGCCCGTTGCTCGCGTTTGCTGGCGGTGTCCCCGGAAGA
AATATATTTGCATGTCTTTAGTTCTATGATGACACAAACCCCGCCCAGCGTCTTGTCATTGGCGAATTCG
AACACGCAGATGCAGTCGGGGCGGCGCGGTCCCAGGTCCACTTCGCATATTAAGGTGACGCGTGTGGCCT
CGAACACCGAGCGACCCTGCAGCGACCCGCTTAACAGCGTCAACAGCGTGCCGCAGATCCCAAGCTTGCG
GCCGCTTAAGCTGCAGAAGTTGGTCGTGAGGCACTGGGCAGGTAAGTATCAAGGTTACAAGACAGGTTTA
AGGAGACCAATAGAAACTGGGCTTGTCGAGACAGAGAAGACTCTTGCGTTTCTGATAGGCACCTATTGGT
CTTACTGACATCCACTTTGCCTTTCTCTCCACAGGTGTCCACTCCCAGGTTCAATACAGCTCTTAAGCGG
CCGCAAGCTAGCTTGCCGCCACCATGGTGAGCAAGGGCGAGGAGGATAACATGGCCATCATCAAGGAGTT
CATGCGCTTCAAGGTGCACATGGAGGGCTCCGTGAACGGCCACGAGTTCGAGATCGAGGGCGAGGGCGAG
GGCCGCCCCTACGAGGGCACCCAGACCGCCAAGCTGAAGGTGACCAAGGGTGGCCCCCTGCCCTTCGCCT
GGGACATCCTGTCCCCTCAGTTCATGTACGGCTCCAAGGCCTACGTGAAGCACCCCGCCGACATCCCCGA
CTACTTGAAGCTGTCCTTCCCCGAGGGCTTCAAGTGGGAGCGCGTGATGAACTTCGAGGACGGCGGCGTG
GTGACCGTGACCCAGGACTCCTCCCTGCAGGACGGCGAGTTCATCTACAAGGTGAAGCTGCGCGGCACCA
ACTTCCCCTCCGACGGCCCCGTAATGCAGAAGAAGACCATGGGCTGGGAGGCCTCCTCCGAGCGGATGTA
CCCCGAGGACGGCGCCCTGAAGGGCGAGATCAAGCAGAGGCTGAAGCTGAAGGACGGCGGCCACTACGAC
GCTGAGGTCAAGACCACCTACAAGGCCAAGAAGCCCGTGCAGCTGCCCGGCGCCTACAACGTCAACATCA
AGTTGGACATCACCTCCCACAACGAGGACTACACCATCGTGGAACAGTACGAACGCGCCGAGGGCCGCCA
CTCCACCGGCGGCATGGACGAGCTGTACAAGTGAGCCTCTAGACTCCCTCAGCGGCGCGCCGCCCTTGAT
CAAAAGGCGAGCCATTGATCACCGTCCGCCGTGCATAACAGCTGCACATCGACTCCTAGGGAGTCGTCGT
CTCTTACCACAACTAGGAGATCTCACGTGTCTAGAGTCGGGGCGGCCGGCCGCTTCGAGCAGACATGATA
AGATACATTGATGAGTTTGGACAAACCACAACTAGAATGCAGTGAAAAAAATGCTTTATTTGTGAAATTT
GTGATGCTATTGCTTTATTTGTAACCATTATAAGCTGCAATAAACAAGTTAACAACAACAATTGCATTCA
TTTTATGTTTCAGGTTCAGGGGGAGGTGTGGGAGGTTTTTTAAAGCAAGTAAAACCTCTACAAATGTGGT
AAAATCGATAAGGATCCGTCGACCGATGCCCTTGAGAGCCTTCAACCCAGTCAGCTCCTTCCGGTGGGCG
CGGGGCATGACTATCGTCGCCGCACTTATGACTGTCTTCTTTATCATGCAACTCGTAGGACAGGTGCCGG
CAGCGCTCTTCCGCTTCCTCGCTCACTGACTCGCTGCGCTCGGTCGTTCGGCTGCGGCGAGCGGTATCAG
CTCACTCAAAGGCGGTAATACGGTTATCCACAGAATCAGGGGATAACGCAGGAAAGAACATGTGAGCAAA
AGGCCAGCAAAAGGCCAGGAACCGTAAAAAGGCCGCGTTGCTGGCGTTTTTCCATAGGCTCCGCCCCCCT
GACGAGCATCACAAAAATCGACGCTCAAGTCAGAGGTGGCGAAACCCGACAGGACTATAAAGATACCAGG
CGTTTCCCCCTGGAAGCTCCCTCGTGCGCTCTCCTGTTCCGACCCTGCCGCTTACCGGATACCTGTCCGC
CTTTCTCCCTTCGGGAAGCGTGGCGCTTTCTCATAGCTCACGCTGTAGGTATCTCAGTTCGGTGTAGGTC
GTTCGCTCCAAGCTGGGCTGTGTGCACGAACCCCCCGTTCAGCCCGACCGCTGCGCCTTATCCGGTAACT
ATCGTCTTGAGTCCAACCCGGTAAGACACGACTTATCGCCACTGGCAGCAGCCACTGGTAACAGGATTAG
CAGAGCGAGGTATGTAGGCGGTGCTACAGAGTTCTTGAAGTGGTGGCCTAACTACGGCTACACTAGAAGA
ACAGTATTTGGTATCTGCGCTCTGCTGAAGCCAGTTACCTTCGGAAAAAGAGTTGGTAGCTCTTGATCCG
GCAAACAAACCACCGCTGGTAGCGGTGGTTTTTTTGTTTGCAAGCAGCAGATTACGCGCAGAAAAAAAGG
ATCTCAAGAAGATCCTTTGATCTTTTCTACGGGGTCTGACGCTCAGTGGAACGAAAACTCACGTTAAGGG
ATTTTGGTCATGAGATTATCAAAAAGGATCTTCACCTAGATCCTTTTAAATTAAAAATGAAGTTTTAAAT
CAATCTAAAGTATATATGAGTAAACTTGGTCTGACAGTTACCAATGCTTAATCAGTGAGGCACCTATCTC
AGCGATCTGTCTATTTCGTTCATCCATAGTTGCCTGACTCCCCGTCGTGTAGATAACTACGATACGGGAG
GGCTTACCATCTGGCCCCAGTGCTGCAATGATACCGCGAGACCCACGCTCACCGGCTCCAGATTTATCAG
CAATAAACCAGCCAGCCGGAAGGGCCGAGCGCAGAAGTGGTCCTGCAACTTTATCCGCCTCCATCCAGTC
TATTAATTGTTGCCGGGAAGCTAGAGTAAGTAGTTCGCCAGTTAATAGTTTGCGCAACGTTGTTGCCATT
GCTACAGGCATCGTGGTGTCACGCTCGTCGTTTGGTATGGCTTCATTCAGCTCCGGTTCCCAACGATCAA
GGCGAGTTACATGATCCCCCATGTTGTGCAAAAAAGCGGTTAGCTCCTTCGGTCCTCCGATCGTTGTCAG
AAGTAAGTTGGCCGCAGTGTTATCACTCATGGTTATGGCAGCACTGCATAATTCTCTTACTGTCATGCCA
TCCGTAAGATGCTTTTCTGTGACTGGTGAGTACTCAACCAAGTCATTCTGAGAATAGTGTATGCGGCGAC
CGAGTTGCTCTTGCCCGGCGTCAATACGGGATAATACCGCGCCACATAGCAGAACTTTAAAAGTGCTCAT
CATTGGAAAACGTTCTTCGGGGCGAAAACTCTCAAGGATCTTACCGCTGTTGAGATCCAGTTCGATGTAA
CCCACTCGTGCACCCAACTGATCTTCAGCATCTTTTACTTTCACCAGCGTTTCTGGGTGAGCAAAAACAG
GAAGGCAAAATGCCGCAAAAAAGGGAATAAGGGCGACACGGAAATGTTGAATACTCATACTCTTCCTTTT
TCAATATTATTGAAGCATTTATCAGGGTTATTGTCTCATGAGCGGATACATATTTGAATGTATTTAGAAA
AATAAACAAATAGGGGTTCCGCGCACATTTCCCCGAAAAGTGCCACCTG
[124 nt withheld, positions 4460-4583]
C
[91 nt withheld, positions 4585-4675]
A
[49 nt withheld, positions 4677-4725]
CCTTTGACGTTGGAGTCCACGTTCTTT
[37 nt withheld, positions 4753-4789]
ACCCTATCTCGGTCTATTCTTTTGATTTATAAGGGATTTTGCCGATTTCGGCCTATTGGTTAAAAAATGA
GCTGATTTAACAAAAATTTAACGCGAATTTTAACAAAATATTAACGCTTACAATTTGCCATTCGCCATTC
AGGCTGCGCAACTGTTGGGAAGGGCGATCGGTGCGGGCCTCTTCGCTATTACGCCAGCCCAAGCTACCAT
GATAAGTA
